>Addgene plasmid #122067 | pRS-Dhh1-PA(D195A,E196A,S226A,T228A)(405) | addgene full sequence | sequence record 240382 | Addgene NGS Result
TGTTGGGAAGGGCGATCGGTGCGGGCCTCTTCGCTATTACGCCAGCTGGCGAAAGGGGGATGTGCTGCAA
GGCGATTAAGTTGGGTAACGCCAGGGTTTTCCCAGTCACGACGTTGTAAAACGACGGCCAGTGAGCGCGC
GTAATACGACTCACTATAGGGCGAATTGGGTACCGGGCCCCCCCTCGAGGAGATTGTCCCTGGTGAGTCT
CTGTCTTTTCCTGCAATTGGCCATTATTGCCCACATCTGGGTGCAGGTTAAGATTGAGCCCTTTCAAGTT
CCTTCTCTGTAAAGTCTTTCGTTGAAACATGACCAACAACCAATATACCACGCTGCAAAAACAGATATGA
TCCGATGCAGTTTTCTTATCATTAGTGTCGCTTCACATTAACCTGTAGGTCTTCTAATCCATCAGATGGG
CCAATAATAGTATGATATCGCCGTTACCCCACGAATCACTTATAACGAGGACAGTGATCAAAAAAGGGAG
GGAAAAAAATTTCGTAAGAAAAAGGACAACACAATCTTAGAACTAATGGGCGATTGTAACATTGGGGTTT
GCAAGAAAAGACAATCATCAATAAAAGTGTTTATTATCTGATTGTACATTTATTTCTCATCATTGGATTC
AGTTTTGTTTCATCCACATTCTTTTAAGACCACAAGCTTAATATTTTCATTCATAAAGGATTGTACGACA
AAACAACAATAATAGTAAATATAGTCATATTTTATTCCTAATAGAAAGATAGACGCAGAAAATTCTTACT
TTTAGCCCTTTTATTTCTTCATAACCGCATCGCCATTCGCATAATAACTTATCCCAGGCCTAAAATACGA
CAAGAAAGAAAATAGTAGTAATGGGTTCCATCAATAATAACTTCAACACTAATAATAACAGTAATACGGA
TCTCGATCGGGACTGGAAAACTGCATTGAATATTCCCAAGAAGGATACCAGACCACAGACAGATGATGTC
TTAAATACAAAGGGTAATACTTTTGAAGATTTTTATTTGAAAAGAGAGCTGTTAATGGGTATTTTTGAAG
CCGGTTTTGAAAAACCATCCCCTATTCAAGAAGAGGCTATTCCGGTAGCAATAACTGGTAGAGACATATT
GGCCAGAGCAAAGAATGGTACAGGTAAGACAGCCGCATTTGTTATTCCTACGTTAGAGAAAGTCAAACCA
AAGTTGAATAAAATTCAGGCTTTGATCATGGTTCCCACAAGAGAGTTAGCTCTGCAAACTTCCCAAGTCG
TCCGTACATTGGGAAAACACTGTGGTATTTCATGTATGGTGACCACTGGTGGTACCAATTTGAGAGACGA
TATTCTAAGATTAAATGAAACAGTCCATATTTTGGTTGGTACTCCTGGTAGAGTGTTGGATTTAGCTTCG
AGAAAAGTAGCAGATCTGTCTGATTGTTCATTATTCATCATGGCTGCTGCCGATAAAATGTTATCTCGTG
ACTTCAAGACAATAATTGAACAAATCTTATCCTTCTTACCTCCAACTCACCAATCTTTATTATTTGCTGC
TGCATTCCCACTAACGGTTAAGGAATTCATGGTTAAACATCTGCATAAGCCTTATGAAATTAATTTGATG
GAAGAATTGACTCTAAAGGGTATTACTCAATACTACGCCTTTGTTGAAGAAAGACAAAAGCTACATTGTT
TAAATACTTTATTCTCTAAGCTTCAAATTAATCAAGCCATTATTTTTTGTAATTCTACTAACCGTGTCGA
ATTACTAGCCAAGAAAATCACTGATTTAGGCTATTCCTGTTATTACTCTCATGCAAGAATGAAGCAACAA
GAAAGAAATAAAGTTTTCCACGAATTTCGTCAAGGTAAGGTTCGTACATTGGTCTGCTCCGATTTATTGA
CCCGTGGTATCGATATTCAAGCCGTTAATGTCGTTATCAATTTCGATTTCCCCAAAACGGCAGAAACATA
TTTACATCGTATTGGTAGATCCGGTAGGTTTGGCCACTTGGGTTTAGCAATCAATTTGATTAACTGGAAT
GATCGGTTTAACCTTTATAAAATCGAACAAGAACTGGGCACTGAAATTGCGGCTATTCCGGCCACTATCG
ATAAGTCATTGTATGTGGCTGAAAATGACGAAACGGTACCTGTCCCATTCCCGATAGAGCAACAGAGCTA
TCATCAACAAGCGATACCTCAGCAACAATTACCATCTCAGCAACAATTTGCTATTCCTCCGCAGCAACAT
CATCCACAATTCATGGTTCCTCCTTCGCATCAGCAACAACAGGCGTATCCTCCACCGCAAATGCCATCGC
AGCAGGGGTATCCTCCACAGCAGGAACATTTCATGGCGATGCCACCTGGTCAGTCACAACCCCAGTATCG
GATCCCCGGGTTAATTAAGCTTGCGCAACACGATGAAGCCGTGGACAACAAATTCAACAAAGAACAACAA
AACGCGTTCTATGAGATCTTACATTTACCTAACTTAAACGAAGAACAACGAAACGCCTTCATCCAAAGCT
TAAAAGATGACCCAAGCCAAAGCGCTAACCTTTTAGCAGAAGCTAAAAAGCTAAATGATGCTCAGGCGCC
GAAAGTAGACAACAAATTCAACAAAGAACAACAAAACGCGTTCTATGAGATCTTACATTTACCTAACTTA
AACGAAGAACAACGAAACGCCGTCATCCAAAGTTTAAAAGATGACCCAAGCCAAAGCGCTAACCTTTTAG
CAGAAGCTAAAAAGCTAAATGATGCTCAGGCGCCGAAAGTAGACGCGAATTAAGGCGCGCCACTTCTAAA
TAAGCGAATTTCTTATGATTTATGATTTTTATTATTAAATAAGTTATAAAAAAAATAAGTGTATACAAAT
TTTAAAGTGACTCTTAGGTTTTAAAACGAAAATTCTTATTCTTGAGTAACTCTTTCCTGTAGGTCAGGTT
GCTTTCTCAGGTATAGTATGAGGTCGCTCTTATTGACCACACCACTAGTTCTAGAGCGGCCGCCACCGCG
GTGGAGCTCCAGCTTTTGTTCCCTTTAGTGAGGGTTAATTGCGCGCTTGGCGTAATCATGGTCATAGCTG
TTTCCTGTGTGAAATTGTTATCCGCTCACAATTCCACACAACATACGAGCCGGAAGCATAAAGTGTAAAG
CCTGGGGTGCCTAATGAGTGAGCTAACTCACATTAATTGCGTTGCGCTCACTGCCCGCTTTCCAGTCGGG
AAACCTGTCGTGCCAGCTGCATTAATGAATCGGCCAACGCGCGGGGAGAGGCGGTTTGCGTATTGGGCGC
TCTTCCGCTTCCTCGCTCACTGACTCGCTGCGCTCGGTCGTTCGGCTGCGGCGAGCGGTATCAGCTCACT
CAAAGGCGGTAATACGGTTATCCACAGAATCAGGGGATAACGCAGGAAAGAACATGTGAGCAAAAGGCCA
GCAAAAGGCCAGGAACCGTAAAAAGGCCGCGTTGCTGGCGTTTTTCCATAGGCTCCGCCCCCCTGACGAG
CATCACAAAAATCGACGCTCAAGTCAGAGGTGGCGAAACCCGACAGGACTATAAAGATACCAGGCGTTTC
CCCCTGGAAGCTCCCTCGTGCGCTCTCCTGTTCCGACCCTGCCGCTTACCGGATACCTGTCCGCCTTTCT
CCCTTCGGGAAGCGTGGCGCTTTCTCATAGCTCACGCTGTAGGTATCTCAGTTCGGTGTAGGTCGTTCGC
TCCAAGCTGGGCTGTGTGCACGAACCCCCCGTTCAGCCCGACCGCTGCGCCTTATCCGGTAACTATCGTC
TTGAGTCCAACCCGGTAAGACACGACTTATCGCCACTGGCAGCAGCCACTGGTAACAGGATTAGCAGAGC
GAGGTATGTAGGCGGTGCTACAGAGTTCTTGAAGTGGTGGCCTAACTACGGCTACACTAGAAGAACAGTA
TTTGGTATCTGCGCTCTGCTGAAGCCAGTTACCTTCGGAAAAAGAGTTGGTAGCTCTTGATCCGGCAAAC
AAACCACCGCTGGTAGCGGTGGTTTTTTTGTTTGCAAGCAGCAGATTACGCGCAGAAAAAAAGGATCTCA
AGAAGATCCTTTGATCTTTTCTACGGGGTCTGACGCTCAGTGGAACGAAAACTCACGTTAAGGGATTTTG
GTCATGAGATTATCAAAAAGGATCTTCACCTAGATCCTTTTAAATTAAAAATGAAGTTTTAAATCAATCT
AAAGTATATATGAGTAAACTTGGTCTGACAGTTACCAATGCTTAATCAGTGAGGCACCTATCTCAGCGAT
CTGTCTATTTCGTTCATCCATAGTTGCCTGACTCCCCGTCGTGTAGATAACTACGATACGGGAGGGCTTA
CCATCTGGCCCCAGTGCTGCAATGATACCGCGAGACCCACGCTCACCGGCTCCAGATTTATCAGCAATAA
ACCAGCCAGCCGGAAGGGCCGAGCGCAGAAGTGGTCCTGCAACTTTATCCGCCTCCATCCAGTCTATTAA
TTGTTGCCGGGAAGCTAGAGTAAGTAGTTCGCCAGTTAATAGTTTGCGCAACGTTGTTGCCATTGCTACA
GGCATCGTGGTGTCACGCTCGTCGTTTGGTATGGCTTCATTCAGCTCCGGTTCCCAACGATCAAGGCGAG
TTACATGATCCCCCATGTTGTGCAAAAAAGCGGTTAGCTCCTTCGGTCCTCCGATCGTTGTCAGAAGTAA
GTTGGCCGCAGTGTTATCACTCATGGTTATGGCAGCACTGCATAATTCTCTTACTGTCATGCCATCCGTA
AGATGCTTTTCTGTGACTGGTGAGTACTCAACCAAGTCATTCTGAGAATAGTGTATGCGGCGACCGAGTT
GCTCTTGCCCGGCGTCAATACGGGATAATACCGCGCCACATAGCAGAACTTTAAAAGTGCTCATCATTGG
AAAACGTTCTTCGGGGCGAAAACTCTCAAGGATCTTACCGCTGTTGAGATCCAGTTCGATGTAACCCACT
CGTGCACCCAACTGATCTTCAGCATCTTTTACTTTCACCAGCGTTTCTGGGTGAGCAAAAACAGGAAGGC
AAAATGCCGCAAAAAAGGGAATAAGGGCGACACGGAAATGTTGAATACTCATACTCTTCCTTTTTCAATA
TTATTGAAGCATTTATCAGGGTTATTGTCTCATGAGCGGATACATATTTGAATGTATTTAGAAAAATAAA
CAAATAGGGGTTCCGCGCACATTTCCCCGAAAAGTGCCACCTGACGTCTAAGAAACCATTATTATCATGA
CATTAACCTATAAAAATAGGCGTATCACGAGGCCCTTTCGTCTCGCGCGTTTCGGTGATGACGGTGAAAA
CCTCTGACACATGCAGCTCCCGGAGACGGTCACAGCTTGTCTGTAAGCGGATGCCGGGAGCAGACAAGCC
CGTCAGGGCGCGTCAGCGGGTGTTGGCGGGTGTCGGGGCTGGCTTAACTATGCGGCATCAGAGCAGATTG
TACTGAGAGTGCACCATATCGACTACGTCGTTAAGGCCGTTTCTGACAGAGTAAAATTCTTGAGGGAACT
TTCACCATTATGGGAAATGGTTCAAGAAGGTATTGACTTAAACTCCATCAAATGGTCAGGTCATTGAGTG
TTTTTTATTTGTTGTATTTTTTTTTTTTTAGAGAAAATCCTCCAATATATAAATTAGGAATCATAGTTTC
ATGATTTTCTGTTACACCTAACTTTTTGTGTGGTGCCCTCCTCCTTGTCAATATTAATGTTAAAGTGCAA
TTCTTTTTCCTTATCACGTTGAGCCATTAGTATCAATTTGCTTACCTGTATTCCTTTACATCCTCCTTTT
TCTCCTTCTTGATAAATGTATGTAGATTGCGTATATAGTTTCGTCTACCCTATGAACATATTCCATTTTG
TAATTTCGTGTCGTTTCTATTATGAATTTCATTTATAAAGTTTATGTACAAATATCATAAAAAAAGAGAA
TCTTTTTAAGCAAGGATTTTCTTAACTTCTTCGGCGACAGCATCACCGACTTCGGTGGTACTGTTGGAAC
CACCTAAATCACCAGTTCTGATACCTGCATCCAAAACCTTTTTAACTGCATCTTCAATGGCCTTACCTTC
TTCAGGCAAGTTCAATGACAATTTCAACATCATTGCAGCAGACAAGATAGTGGCGATAGGGTTGACCTTA
TTCTTTGGCAAATCTGGAGCAGAACCGTGGCATGGTTCGTACAAACCAAATGCGGTGTTCTTGTCTGGCA
AAGAGGCCAAGGACGCAGATGGCAACAAACCCAAGGAACCTGGGATAACGGAGGCTTCATCGGAGATGAT
ATCACCAAACATGTTGCTGGTGATTATAATACCATTTAGGTGGGTTGGGTTCTTAACTAGGATCATGGCG
GCAGAATCAATCAATTGATGTTGAACCTTCAATGTAGGGAATTCGTTCTTGATGGTTTCCTCCACAGTTT
TTCTCCATAATCTTGAAGAGGCCAAAACATTAGCTTTATCCAAGGACCAAATAGGCAATGGTGGCTCATG
TTGTAGGGCCATGAAAGCGGCCATTCTTGTGATTCTTTGCACTTCTGGAACGGTGTATTGTTCACTATCC
CAAGCGACACCATCACCATCGTCTTCCTTTCTCTTACCAAAGTAAATACCTCCCACTAATTCTCTGACAA
CAACGAAGTCAGTACCTTTAGCAAATTGTGGCTTGATTGGAGATAAGTCTAAAAGAGAGTCGGATGCAAA
GTTACATGGTCTTAAGTTGGCGTACAATTGAAGTTCTTTACGGATTTTTAGTAAACCTTGTTCAGGTCTA
ACACTACCGGTACCCCATTTAGGACCACCCACAGCACCTAACAAAACGGCATCAGCCTTCTTGGAGGCTT
CCAGCGCCTCATCTGGAAGTGGAACACCTGTAGCATCGATAGCAGCACCACCAATTAAATGATTTTCGAA
ATCGAACTTGACATTGGAACGAACATCAGAAATAGCTTTAAGAACCTTAATGGCTTCGGCTGTGATTTCT
TGACCAACGTGGTCACCTGGCAAAACGACGATCTTCTTAGGGGCAGACATTAGAATGGTATATCCTTGAA
ATATATATATATATATTGCTGAAATGTAAAAGGTAAGAAAAGTTAGAAAGTAAGACGATTGCTAACCACC
TATTGGAAAAAACAATAGGTCCTTAAATAATATTGTCAACTTCAAGTATTGTGATGCAAGCATTTAGTCA
TGAACGCTTCTCTATTCTATATGAAAAGCCGGTTCCGGCGCTCTCACCTTTCCTTTTTCTCCCAATTTTT
CAGTTGAAAAAGGTATATGCGTCAGGCGACCTCTGAAATTAACAAAAAATTTCCAGTCATCGAATTTGAT
TCTGTGCGATAGCGCCCCTGTGTGTTCTCGTTATGTTGAGGAAAAAAATAATGGTTGCTAAGAGATTCGA
ACTCTTGCATCTTACGATACCTGAGTATTCCCACAGTTAACTGCGGTCAAGATATTTCTTGAATCAGGCG
CCTTAGACCGCTCGGCCAAACAACCAATTACTTGTTGAGAAATAGAGTATAATTATCCTATAAATATAAC
GTTTTTGAACACACATGAACAAGGAAGTACAGGACAATTGATTTTGAAGAGAATGTGGATTTTGATGTAA
TTGTTGGGATTCCATTTTTAATAAGGCAATAATATTAGGTATGTAGATATACTAGAAGTTCTCCTCGACC
GGTCGATATGCGGTGTGAAATACCGCACAGATGCGTAAGGAGAAAATACCGCATCAGGAAATTGTAAGCG
TTAATATTTTGTTAAAATTCGCGTTAAATTTTTGTTAAATCAGCTCATTTTTTAACCAATAGGCCGAAAT
CGGCAAAATCCCTTATAAATCAAAAGAATAGACCGAGATAGGGT
[37 nt withheld, positions 7885-7921]
AAAGAACGTGGACTCCAACGTCAAAGG
[49 nt withheld, positions 7949-7997]
T
[91 nt withheld, positions 7999-8089]
G
[124 nt withheld, positions 8091-8214]
CCATTCGCCATTCAGGCTGCGCAAC
Features (pLannotate 1.2.2; 26 found; start..end, strand, type, name):
    142..160     +  promoter       T7 promoter: promoter for bacteriophage T7 RNA polymerase
    169..190     -  misc_feature   MCS (fragment): pBluescript multiple cloning site
    191..310     -  CDS            STE7 (fragment): STE7_YEAST - Experimental evidence at protein level: Swiss-Prot protein existence level 1. Serine/threonine protein kinase required for cell-type- specific transcription and signal transduction in yeast. It is thought that it is phosphorylated by the ste11 protein kinase and that it can phosphorylate the FUS3 and or KSS1 kinases. From Saccharomyces cerevisiae (strain ATCC 204508 / S288c) (Baker's yeast).
    481..609     -  CDS            YD159_YEAST: Protein predicted: Swiss-Prot protein existence level 4. From Saccharomyces cerevisiae (strain ATCC 204508 / S288c) (Baker's yeast).
    861..2348    +  CDS            DHH1: DHH1_YEAST - Experimental evidence at protein level: Swiss-Prot protein existence level 1. ATP-dependent RNA helicase involved in mRNA turnover, and more specifically in mRNA decapping by activating the decapping enzyme DCP1 (PubMed:11780629, PubMed:12032091, PubMed:11696541, PubMed:12730603, PubMed:15703442. PubMed:15706350). Is involved in G1/S DNA-damage checkpoint recovery, probably through the regulation of the translational status of a subset of mRNAs (PubMed:15166134). May also have a role in translation and mRNA nuclear export (PubMed:12930949). Required for sporulation (PubMed:1293094
   2421..2594    +  CDS            ProtA: IgG-binding unit of Staphylococcus aureus protein A
   2598..2768    +  CDS            ProtA: IgG-binding unit of Staphylococcus aureus protein A
   2804..2983    +  terminator     ADH1 terminator: S. cerevisiae ADH1; transcription terminator for the S. cerevisiae alcohol dehydrogenase 1 (ADH1) gene
   2982..3019    -  misc_feature   MCS (fragment): pBluescript multiple cloning site
   3032..3050    -  promoter       T3 promoter: promoter for bacteriophage T3 RNA polymerase
   3095..3111    -  protein_bind   lac operator: The lac repressor binds to the lac operator to inhibit transcription in E. coli. This inhibition can be relieved by adding lactose or isopropyl-β-D-thiogalactopyranoside (IPTG). lac repressor encoded by lacI
   3119..3149    -  promoter       lac promoter: promoter for the E. coli lac operon
   3164..3185    -  protein_bind   CAP binding site: CAP binding activates transcription in the presence of cAMP. E. coli catabolite activator protein
   3198..3290    -  CDS            lacI (fragment): lac repressor; lacI; The lac repressor binds to the lac operator to inhibit transcription in E. coli. This inhibition can be relieved by adding lactose or isopropyl-β-D-thiogalactopyranoside (IPTG).
   3473..4061    -  rep_origin     ori: high-copy-number ColE1/pMB1/pBR322/pUC origin of replication
   4232..5092    -  CDS            AmpR: β-lactamase; bla; confers resistance to ampicillin, carbenicillin, and related antibiotics
   5093..5197    -  promoter       AmpR promoter: bla
   5292..5327    +  CDS            rop (fragment): Rop protein, which maintains plasmids at low copy number; rop
   5429..5479    +  misc_feature   bom (fragment): basis of mobility region from pBR322
   5478..5594    +  CDS            NFS1 (fragment): NFS1_YEAST - Also known as SPL1 From Saccharomyces cerevisiae (strain ATCC 204508 / S288c) (Baker's yeast).
   5956..7050    -  CDS            LEU2: 3-isopropylmalate dehydrogenase, required for leucine biosynthesis; S. cerevisiae LEU2; yeast auxotrophic marker
   7051..7458    -  promoter       LEU2 promoter: S. cerevisiae LEU2
   7598..7675    -  CDS            YO192_YEAST (fragment): Experimental evidence at protein level: Swiss-Prot protein existence level 1. From Saccharomyces cerevisiae (strain ATCC 204508 / S288c) (Baker's yeast).
   7706..7758    +  misc_feature   bom (fragment): basis of mobility region from pBR322
   7786..8214    -  rep_origin     f1 ori (sequence partly withheld): f1 bacteriophage origin of replication; arrow indicates direction of (+) strand synthesis
   8218..134     -  CDS            lacZα (fragment) (across the origin): LacZα fragment of β-galactosidase; lacZ fragment
