[The description below was written by a language model from this plasmid's Addgene catalogue record and pLannotate feature annotations shown in this document.]
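Description:
pRS-Dhh1-PA(D195A,E196A,S226A,T228A)(405) is a yeast expression plasmid of about 8.2 kb built on pRS405, a pBluescript-derived shuttle vector of the integrating type. The feature table shows no yeast replication origin or centromere, so stable maintenance in Saccharomyces cerevisiae depends on recombination into the genome, with selection through the LEU2 auxotrophic marker and its own promoter. In E. coli the plasmid replicates from a high-copy ColE1/pUC-type origin and is selected with ampicillin through the β-lactamase gene. An f1 origin, T7 and T3 promoters and remnants of the lacZα/multiple cloning site region are carried over from the backbone.

The insert is the S. cerevisiae DHH1 gene (YDL160C), which encodes a DEAD-box ATP-dependent RNA helicase involved in mRNA decapping, turnover and translational control. It is fused at its C terminus to two IgG-binding units of Staphylococcus aureus protein A (the PA tag) and followed by the ADH1 transcription terminator. No promoter is annotated or stated in the record. However, roughly 650 bp of sequence upstream of the coding region contains fragments of neighbouring yeast reading frames (STE7 and a predicted ORF), which suggests that native DHH1 upstream genomic sequence drives expression. The protein carries four alanine substitutions, D195A, E196A, S226A and T228A. By general knowledge of this helicase family these positions fall in the conserved DEAD and SAT motifs, so the variant is probably impaired in catalytic activity, although the record does not say so.

The stated purpose is simply expression of Dhh1-PA. The associated study concerns the role of Dhh1 in promoting translation of autophagy-related proteins during nitrogen starvation. The PA tag allows detection or IgG-based affinity capture of the mutant protein for comparison with wild type.
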