Addgene plasmid #122067: pRS-Dhh1-PA(D195A,E196A,S226A,T228A)(405)
Purpose: Expressing Dhh1-PA
Depositing lab: Daniel Klionsky. Depositing organization: University of Michigan. Publication: Dhh1 promotes autophagy-related protein translation during nitrogen starvation. Liu X, Yao Z, Jin M, Namkoong S, Yin Z, Lee JH, Klionsky DJ. PLoS Biol. 2019 Apr 11;17(4):e3000219. doi: 10.1371/journal.pbio.3000219. eCollection 2019 Apr. PubMed 30973873.
Backbone
  Vector backbone: pRS405
  Vector type: Yeast Expression
  Selectable markers: LEU2
Growth in bacteria
  Bacterial resistance: Ampicillin, 100 μg/mL
  Growth temperature: 37°C
  Growth strain: DH5alpha
  Copy number: Unknown
Gene/Insert
  Gene/Insert name: Dhh1-PA
  Species: S. cerevisiae (budding yeast)
  Mutation: Aspartic acid 195 to alanine; Glutamic acid 196 to alanine; Serine 226 to alanine; Threonine 228 to alanine
  Entrez Gene: DHH1 (a.k.a. YDL160C)
  Tag / fusion protein: PA
Terms and licenses: Academic/Nonprofit Terms; Industry Terms: Not Available to Industry
How to cite: pRS-Dhh1-PA(D195A,E196A,S226A,T228A)(405) was a gift from Daniel Klionsky (Addgene plasmid # 122067 ; http://n2t.net/addgene:122067 ; RRID:Addgene_122067)
